>Addgene plasmid #223547 | pLenti6_cppt-CMV-Puffling-opre | addgene full sequence | sequence record 442171 | Addgene NGS Result
TTGAGATCCTTTTTTTCTGCGCGTAATCTGCTGCTTGCAAACAAAAAAACCACCGCTACCAGCGGTGGTT
TGTTTGCCGGATCAAGAGCTACCAACTCTTTTTCCGAAGGTAACTGGCTTCAGCAGAGCGCAGATACCAA
ATACTGTTCTTCTAGTGTAGCCGTAGTTAGGCCACCACTTCAAGAACTCTGTAGCACCGCCTACATACCT
CGCTCTGCTAATCCTGTTACCAGTGGCTGCTGCCAGTGGCGATAAGTCGTGTCTTACCGGGTTGGACTCA
AGACGATAGTTACCGGATAAGGCGCAGCGGTCGGGCTGAACGGGGGGTTCGTGCACACAGCCCAGCTTGG
AGCGAACGACCTACACCGAACTGAGATACCTACAGCGTGAGCTATGAGAAAGCGCCACGCTTCCCGAAGG
GAGAAAGGCGGACAGGTATCCGGTAAGCGGCAGGGTCGGAACAGGAGAGCGCACGAGGGAGCTTCCAGGG
GGAAACGCCTGGTATCTTTATAGTCCTGTCGGGTTTCGCCACCTCTGACTTGAGCGTCGATTTTTGTGAT
GCTCGTCAGGGGGGCGGAGCCTATGGAAAAACGCCAGCAACGCGGCCTTTTTACGGTTCCTGGCCTTTTG
CTGGCCTTTTGCTCACATGTTCTTTCCTGCGTTATCCCCTGATTCTGTGGATAACCGTATTACCGCCTTT
GAGTGAGCTGATACCGCTCGCCGCAGCCGAACGACCGAGCGCAGCGAGTCAGTGAGCGAGGAAGCGGAAG
AGCGCCCAATACGCAAACCGCCTCTCCCCGCGCGTTGGCCGATTCATTAATGCAGCTGGCACGACAGGTT
TCCCGACTGGAAAGCGGGCAGTGAGCGCAACGCAATTAATGTGAGTTAGCTCACTCATTAGGCACCCCAG
GCTTTACACTTTATGCTTCCGGCTCGTATGTTGTGTGGAATTGTGAGCGGATAACAATTTCACACAGGAA
ACAGCTATGACCATGATTACGCCAAGCGCGCAATTAACCCTCACTAAAGGGAACAAAAGCTGGAGCTGCA
AGCTTAATGTAGTCTTATGCAATACTCTTGTAGTCTTGCAACATGGTAACGATGAGTTAGCAACATGCCT
TACAAGGAGAGAAAAAGCACCGTGCATGCCGATTGGTGGAAGTAAGGTGGTACGATCGTGCCTTATTAGG
AAGGCAACAGACGGGTCTGACATGGATTGGACGAACCACTGAATTGCCGCATTGCAGAGATATTGTATTT
AAGTGCCTAGCTCGATACATAAACGGGTCTCTCTGGTTAGACCAGATCTGAGCCTGGGAGCTCTCTGGCT
AACTAGGGAACCCACTGCTTAAGCCTCAATAAAGCTTGCCTTGAGTGCTTCAAGTAGTGTGTGCCCGTCT
GTTGTGTGACTCTGGTAACTAGAGATCCCTCAGACCCTTTTAGTCAGTGTGGAAAATCTCTAGCAGTGGC
GCCCGAACAGGGACTTGAAAGCGAAAGGGAAACCAGAGGAGCTCTCTCGACGCAGGACTCGGCTTGCTGA
AGCGCGCACGGCAAGAGGCGAGGGGCGGCGACTGGTGAGTACGCCAAAAATTTTGACTAGCGGAGGCTAG
AAGGAGAGAGATGGGTGCGAGAGCGTCAGTATTAAGCGGGGGAGAATTAGATCGCGATGGGAAAAAATTC
GGTTAAGGCCAGGGGGAAAGAAAAAATATAAATTAAAACATATAGTATGGGCAAGCAGGGAGCTAGAACG
ATTCGCAGTTAATCCTGGCCTGTTAGAAACATCAGAAGGCTGTAGACAAATACTGGGACAGCTACAACCA
TCCCTTCAGACAGGATCAGAAGAACTTAGATCATTATATAATACAGTAGCAACCCTCTATTGTGTGCATC
AAAGGATAGAGATAAAAGACACCAAGGAAGCTTTAGACAAGATAGAGGAAGAGCAAAACAAAAGTAAGAC
CACCGCACAGCAAGCGGCCGCTGATCTTCAGACCTGGAGGAGGAGATATGAGGGACAATTGGAGAAGTGA
ATTATATAAATATAAAGTAGTAAAAATTGAACCATTAGGAGTAGCACCCACCAAGGCAAAGAGAAGAGTG
GTGCAGAGAGAAAAAAGAGCAGTGGGAATAGGAGCTTTGTTCCTTGGGTTCTTGGGAGCAGCAGGAAGCA
CTATGGGCGCAGCGTCAATGACGCTGACGGTACAGGCCAGACAATTATTGTCTGGTATAGTGCAGCAGCA
GAACAATTTGCTGAGGGCTATTGAGGCGCAACAGCATCTGTTGCAACTCACAGTCTGGGGCATCAAGCAG
CTCCAGGCAAGAATCCTGGCTGTGGAAAGATACCTAAAGGATCAACAGCTCCTGGGGATTTGGGGTTGCT
CTGGAAAACTCATTTGCACCACTGCTGTGCCTTGGAATGCTAGTTGGAGTAATAAATCTCTGGAACAGAT
TTGGAATCACACGACCTGGATGGAGTGGGACAGAGAAATTAACAATTACACAAGCTTAATACACTCCTTA
ATTGAAGAATCGCAAAACCAGCAAGAAAAGAATGAACAAGAATTATTGGAATTAGATAAATGGGCAAGTT
TGTGGAATTGGTTTAACATAACAAATTGGCTGTGGTATATAAAATTATTCATAATGATAGTAGGAGGCTT
GGTAGGTTTAAGAATAGTTTTTGCTGTACTTTCTATAGTGAATAGAGTTAGGCAGGGATATTCACCATTA
TCGTTTCAGACCCACCTCCCAACCCCGAGGGGACCCGACAGGCCCGAAGGAATAGAAGAAGAAGGTGGAG
AGAGAGACAGAGACAGATCCATTCGATTAGTGAACGGATCTCGACGGTATCGATGTCGACAGTACAAATG
GCAGTATTCATCCACAATTTTAAAAGAAAAGGGGGGATTGGGGGGTACAGTGCAGGGGAAAGAATAGTAG
ACATAATAGCAACAGACATACAAACTAAAGAATTACAAAAACAAATTACAAAAATTCAAAATTTTCGGGT
TTATTACAGGGACAGCAGAGATCCAGTTTGGAAAGGGCTAGCGACTGGGTCTGCGATAAGCTTGGGAGTT
CCGCGTTACATAACTTACGGTAAATGGCCCGCCTGGCTGACCGCCCAACGACCCCCGCCCATTGACGTCA
ATAATGACGTATGTTCCCATAGTAACGCCAATAGGGACTTTCCATTGACGTCAATGGGTGGAGTATTTAC
GGTAAACTGCCCACTTGGCAGTACATCAAGTGTATCATATGCCAAGTACGCCCCCTATTGACGTCAATGA
CGGTAAATGGCCCGCCTGGCATTATGCCCAGTACATGACCTTATGGGACTTTCCTACTTGGCAGTACATC
TACGTATTAGTCATCGCTATTACCATGGTGATGCGGTTTTGGCAGTACATCAATGGGCGTGGATAGCGGT
TTGACTCACGGGGATTTCCAAGTCTCCACCCCATTGACGTCAATGGGAGTTTGTTTTGGCACCAAAATCA
ACGGGACTTTCCAAAATGTCGTAACAACTCCGCCCCATTGACGCAAATGGGCGGTAGGCGTGTACGGTGG
GAGGTCTATATAAGCAGAGCTCGTTTAGTGAACCGTCAGATCGCCTGGAGACGCCATCCACGCTGTTTTG
ACCTCCATAGAAGACACCGACTCTAGAGGATCTGTTAACATATGAATTCGCTAGCATGCATGGATCCTCG
AGGCCGCCACCATGAAGTGGGTGACCTTCATCAGCCTGCTGTTTCTGTTCAGCAGCGCCTACTCTAGAGG
GGGCGGAGCAAGCAAAGGCGAGAGGCTGTTTAGAGGGAAAGTGCCAATCCTGGTGGAACTGAAAGGAGAC
GTGAACGGCCACAAGTTCTCTGTCCGAGGCAAGGGGAAAGGAGATGCCACACGGGGAAAACTGACTCTGA
AGTTTATCTGCACCACAGGCAAGCTGCCCGTGCCTTGGCCAACCCTGGTCACTACCCTGACATACGGCGT
GCAGTGTTTCAGCCGATATCCAAAACACATGAAGCGGCATGACTTCTTTAAAAGTGCTATGCCCAAGGGC
TACGTGCAGGAGCGCACCATTTCATTCAAGAAGGATGGGAAGTACAAGACCCGGGCCGAGGTGAAGTTTG
AAGGGAGAACCCTGGTCAACCGCATCAAGCTGAAAGGACGCGACTTCAAGGAAAAAGGGAATATTCTGGG
ACACAAACTGAGATACAACTTCAACAGCCATAAGGTGTACATCACAGCAGATAAGAGAAAAAACGGCATC
AAGGCCAAATTCAAGATTAGGCACAATGTGAAGGACGGCTCCGTCCAGCTGGCTGATCATTACCAGCAGA
ACACACCTATTGGCAGAGGGCCCGTGCTGCTGCCTAGGAATCATTATCTGAGCACTCGCTCCAAACTGTC
TAAGGACCCCAAAGAGAAGCGGGATCACATGGTGCTGCTGGAATTTGTCACCGCCGCTGGCATCAAACAT
GGGCGGGACGAGAGATACAAGGGCGGCAGCGGCGGCACCAGCGGCGGCGGCGGCGGCAGCGGCGTGAGCA
AGGGCGAGGAGGATAACATGGCCTCTCTCCCAGCGACACATGAGTTACACATCTTTGGCTCCATCAACGG
TGTGGACTTTGACATGGTGGGTCAGGGCACCGGCAATCCAAATGATGGTTATGAGGAGTTAAACCTGAAG
TCCACCAAGGGTGACCTCCAGTTCTCCCCCTGGATTCTGGTCCCTCATATCGGGTATGGCTTCCATCAGT
ACCTGCCCTACCCTGACGGGATGTCGCCTTTCCAGGCCGCCATGGTAGATGGCTCCGGATACCAAGTCCA
TCGCACAATGCAGTTTGAAGATGGTGCCTCCCTTACTGTTAACTACCGCTACACCTACGAGGGAAGCCAC
ATCAAAGGAGAGGCCCAGGTGAAGGGGACTGGTTTCCCTGCTGACGGTCCTGTGATGACCAACTCGCTGA
CCGCTGCGGACTGGTGCAGGTCGAAGAAGACTTACCCCAACGACAAAACCATCATCAGTACCTTTAAGTG
GAGTTACACCACTGGAAATGGCAAGCGCTACCGGAGCACTGCGCGGACCACCTACACCTTTGCCAAGCCA
ATGGCGGCTAACTATCTGAAGAACCAGCCGATGTACGTGTTCCGTAAGACGGAGCTCAAGCACTCCAAGA
CCGAGCTCAACTTCAAGGAGTGGCAAAAGGCCTTTACCGATGTGATGGGCATGGACGAGCTGTACAAGGG
TATAGAGGGCAGAGGAAGTCTTCTAACATGCGGTGACGTGGAGGAGAATCCCGGCCCTGGCGTCGCCGCC
ACCATGGTGAGCAAGGGCGAGGAGGATAACATGGCCATCATCAAGGAGTTCATGCGCTTCAAGGTGCACA
TGGAGGGCTCCGTGAACGGCCACGAGTTCGAGATCGAGGGCGAGGGCGAGGGCCGCCCCTACGAGGGCAC
CCAGACCGCCAAGCTGAAGGTGACCAAGGGTGGCCCCCTGCCCTTCGCCTGGGACATCCTGTCCCCTCAG
TTCATGTACGGCTCCAAGGCCTACGTGAAGCACCCCGCCGACATCCCCGACTACTTGAAGCTGTCCTTCC
CCGAGGGCTTCAAGTGGGAGCGCGTGATGAACTTCGAGGACGGCGGCGTGGTGACCGTGACCCAGGACTC
CTCCCTGCAGGACGGCGAGTTCATCTACAAGGTGAAGCTGCGCGGCACCAACTTCCCCTCCGACGGCCCC
GTAATGCAGAAGAAGACCATGGGCTGGGAGGCCTCCTCCGAGCGGATGTACCCCGAGGACGGCGCCCTGA
AGGGCGAGATCAAGCAGAGGCTGAAGCTGAAGGACGGCGGCCACTACGACGCTGAGGTCAAGACCACCTA
CAAGGCCAAGAAGCCCGTGCAGCTGCCCGGCGCCTACAACGTCAACATCAAGTTGGACATCACCTCCCAC
AACGAGGACTACACCATCGTGGAACAGTACGAACGCGCCGAGGGCCGCCACTCCACCGGCGGCATGGACG
AGCTGTACAAGACCTCAGGCAGGACAGGTAGTCCAAAAAAGAAGAGAAAGGTAGATCCAAAAAAGAAGAG
AAAGGTAGATCCAAAAAAGAAGAGAAAGGTATTATAAGCGGCCCGAGCATCTTACCGCCATTTATTCCCA
TATTTGTTCTGTTTTTCTTGATTTGGGTATACATTTAAATGTTAATAAAACAAAATGGTGGGGCAATCAT
TTACATTTTTAGGGATATGTAATTACTAGTTCAGGTGTATTGCCACAAGACAAACATGTTAAGAAACTTT
CCCGTTATTTACGCTCTGTTCCTGTTAATCAACCTCTGGATTACAAAATTTGTGAAAGATTGACTGATAT
TCTTAACTATGTTGCTCCTTTTACGCTGTGTGGATATGCTGCTTTATAGCCTCTGTATCTAGCTATTGCT
TCCCGTACGGCTTTCGTTTTCTCCTCCTTGTATAAATCCTGGTTGCTGTCTCTTTTAGAGGAGTTGTGGC
CCGTTGTCCGTCAACGTGGCGTGGTGTGCTCTGTGTTTGCTGACGCAACCCCCACTGGCTGGGGCATTGC
CACCACCTGTCAACTCCTTTCTGGGACTTTCGCTTTCCCCCTCCCGATCGCCACGGCAGAACTCATCGCC
GCCTGCCTTGCCCGCTGCTGGACAGGGGCTAGGTTGCTGGGCACTGATAATTCCGTGGTGTGTCGAACGC
GTACCGGTTAGTAATGACGATGGTACCTACCGGGTAGGGGAGGCGCTTTTCCCAAGGCAGTCTGGAGCAT
GCGCTTTAGCAGCCCCGCTGGGCACTTGGCGCTACACAAGTGGCCTCTGGCCTCGCACACATTCCACATC
CACCGGTAGGCGCCAACCGGCTCCGTTCTTTGGTGGCCCCTTCGCGCCACCTTCTACTCCTCCCCTAGTC
AGGAAGTTCCCCCCCGCCCCGCAGCTCGCGTCGTGCAGGACGTGACAAATGGAAGTAGCACGTCTCACTA
GTCTCGTGCAGATGGACAGCACCGCTGAGCAATGGAAGCGGGTAGGCCTTTGGGGCAGCGGCCAATAGCA
GCTTTGCTCCTTCGCTTTCTGGGCTCAGAGGCTGGGAAGGGGTGGGTCCGGGGGCGGGCTCAGGGGCGGG
CTCAGGGGCGGGGCGGGCGCCCGAAGGTCCTCCGGAGGCCCGGCATTCTGCACGCTTCAAAAGCGCACGT
CTGCCGCGCTGTTCTCCTCTTCCTCATCTCCGGGCCTTTCGACTCTAGACACGTGTTGACAATTAATCAT
CGGCATAGTATATCGGCATAGTATAATACGACAAGGTGAGGAACTAAACCATGGCCAAGCCTTTGTCTCA
AGAAGAATCCACCCTCATTGAAAGAGCAACGGCTACAATCAACAGCATCCCCATCTCTGAAGACTACAGC
GTCGCCAGCGCAGCTCTCTCTAGCGACGGCCGCATCTTCACTGGTGTCAATGTATATCATTTTACTGGGG
GACCTTGTGCAGAACTCGTGGTGCTGGGCACTGCTGCTGCTGCGGCAGCTGGCAACCTGACTTGTATCGT
CGCGATCGGAAATGAGAACAGGGGCATCTTGAGCCCCTGCGGACGGTGCCGACAGGTGCTTCTCGATCTG
CATCCTGGGATCAAAGCCATAGTGAAGGACAGTGATGGACAGCCGACGGCAGTTGGGATTCGTGAATTGC
TGCCCTCTGGTTATGTGTGGGAGGGCTAAGCACAATTCGAGCTCGGTACCTTTAAGACCAATGACTTACA
AGGCAGCTGTAGATCTTAGCCACTTTTTAAAAGAAAAGGGGGGACTGGAAGGGCTAATTCACTCCCAACG
AAGACAAGATCTGCTTTTTGCTTGTACTGGGTCTCTCTGGTTAGACCAGATCTGAGCCTGGGAGCTCTCT
GGCTAACTAGGGAACCCACTGCTTAAGCCTCAATAAAGCTTGCCTTGAGTGCTTCAAGTAGTGTGTGCCC
GTCTGTTGTGTGACTCTGGTAACTAGAGATCCCTCAGACCCTTTTAGTCAGTGTGGAAAATCTCTAGCAG
TAGTAGTTCATGTCATCTTATTATTCAGTATTTATAACTTGCAAAGAAATGAATATCAGAGAGTGAGAGG
AACTTGTTTATTGCAGCTTATAATGGTTACAAATAAAGCAATAGCATCACAAATTTCACAAATAAAGCAT
TTTTTTCACTGCATTCTAGTTGTGGTTTGTCCAAACTCATCAATGTATCTTATCATGTCTGGCTCTAGCT
ATCCCGCCCCTAACTCCGCCCATCCCGCCCCTAACTCCGCCCAGTTCCGCCCATTCTCCGCCCCATGGCT
GACTAATTTTTTTTATTTATGCAGAGGCCGAGGCCGCCTCGGCCTCTGAGCTATTCCAGAAGTAGTGAGG
AGGCTTTTTTGGAGGCCTAGGGACGTACCCAATTCGCCCTATAGTGAGTCGTATTACGCGCGCTCACTGG
CCGTCGTTTTACAACGTCGTGACTGGGAAAACCCTGGCGTTACCCAACTTAATCGCCTTGCAGCACATCC
CCCTTTCGCCAGCTGGCGTAATAGCGAAGAGGCCCGCACCGATCGCCCTTCCCAACAGTTGCGCAGCCTG
AATGGCGAATGGG
[124 nt withheld, positions 8624-8747]
C
[91 nt withheld, positions 8749-8839]
A
[49 nt withheld, positions 8841-8889]
CCTTTGACGTTGGAGTCCACGTTCTTT
[37 nt withheld, positions 8917-8953]
ACCCTATCTCGGTCTATTCTTTTGATTTATAAGGGATTTTGCCGATTTCGGCCTATTGGTTAAAAAATGA
GCTGATTTAACAAAAATTTAACGCGAATTTTAACAAAATATTAACGCTTACAATTTAGGTGGCACTTTTC
GGGGAAATGTGCGCGGAACCCCTATTTGTTTATTTTTCTAAATACATTCAAATATGTATCCGCTCATGAG
ACAATAACCCTGATAAATGCTTCAATAATATTGAAAAAGGAAGAGTATGAGTATTCAACATTTCCGTGTC
GCCCTTATTCCCTTTTTTGCGGCATTTTGCCTTCCTGTTTTTGCTCACCCAGAAACGCTGGTGAAAGTAA
AAGATGCTGAAGATCAGTTGGGTGCACGAGTGGGTTACATCGAACTGGATCTCAACAGCGGTAAGATCCT
TGAGAGTTTTCGCCCCGAAGAACGTTTTCCAATGATGAGCACTTTTAAAGTTCTGCTATGTGGCGCGGTA
TTATCCCGTATTGACGCCGGGCAAGAGCAACTCGGTCGCCGCATACACTATTCTCAGAATGACTTGGTTG
AGTACTCACCAGTCACAGAAAAGCATCTTACGGATGGCATGACAGTAAGAGAATTATGCAGTGCTGCCAT
AACCATGAGTGATAACACTGCGGCCAACTTACTTCTGACAACGATCGGAGGACCGAAGGAGCTAACCGCT
TTTTTGCACAACATGGGGGATCATGTAACTCGCCTTGATCGTTGGGAACCGGAGCTGAATGAAGCCATAC
CAAACGACGAGCGTGACACCACGATGCCTGTAGCAATGGCAACAACGTTGCGCAAACTATTAACTGGCGA
ACTACTTACTCTAGCTTCCCGGCAACAATTAATAGACTGGATGGAGGCGGATAAAGTTGCAGGACCACTT
CTGCGCTCGGCCCTTCCGGCTGGCTGGTTTATTGCTGATAAATCTGGAGCCGGTGAGCGTGGGTCTCGCG
GTATCATTGCAGCACTGGGGCCAGATGGTAAGCCCTCCCGTATCGTAGTTATCTACACGACGGGGAGTCA
GGCAACTATGGATGAACGAAATAGACAGATCGCTGAGATAGGTGCCTCACTGATTAAGCATTGGTAACTG
TCAGACCAAGTTTACTCATATATACTTTAGATTGATTTAAAACTTCATTTTTAATTTAAAAGGATCTAGG
TGAAGATCCTTTTTGATAATCTCATGACCAAAATCCCTTAACGTGAGTTTTCGTTCCACTGAGCGTCAGA
CCCCGTAGAAAAGATCAAAGGATCTTC
Features (pLannotate 1.2.2; 37 found; start..end, strand, type, name):
      1..589     +  rep_origin     ori: high-copy-number ColE1/pMB1/pBR322/pUC origin of replication
    772..864     +  CDS            lacI (fragment): lac repressor; lacI; The lac repressor binds to the lac operator to inhibit transcription in E. coli. This inhibition can be relieved by adding lactose or isopropyl-β-D-thiogalactopyranoside (IPTG).
    877..898     +  protein_bind   CAP binding site: CAP binding activates transcription in the presence of cAMP. E. coli catabolite activator protein
    913..943     +  promoter       lac promoter: promoter for the E. coli lac operon
    951..967     +  protein_bind   lac operator: The lac repressor binds to the lac operator to inhibit transcription in E. coli. This inhibition can be relieved by adding lactose or isopropyl-β-D-thiogalactopyranoside (IPTG). lac repressor encoded by lacI
   1012..1030    +  promoter       T3 promoter: promoter for bacteriophage T3 RNA polymerase
   1058..1284    +  promoter       RSV promoter: Rous sarcoma virus enhancer/promoter
   1285..1465    +  LTR            5' LTR (truncated): truncated 5' long terminal repeat (LTR) from HIV-1
   1512..1637    +  misc_feature   HIV-1 Ψ: packaging signal of human immunodeficiency virus type 1
   1621..1984    +  CDS            HIV-1 gag (fragment): gag protein from human immunodeficiency virus 1; gag
   2130..2363    +  misc_feature   RRE: The Rev response element (RRE) of HIV-1 allows for Rev-dependent mRNA export from the nucleus to the cytoplasm.
   2740..2840    +  CDS            Rev (fragment): human immunodeficiency virus 1 (HIV-1) Rev protein; rev; enhances nuclear export of unspliced and incompletely spliced viral mRNAs
   2888..3005    +  misc_feature   cPPT/CTS: central polypurine tract and central termination sequence of HIV-1
   3084..3387    +  enhancer       CMV enhancer: human cytomegalovirus immediate early enhancer
   3388..3591    +  promoter       CMV promoter: human cytomegalovirus (CMV) immediate early promoter
   3722..3781    +  CDS            ALB (fragment): ALBU_PIG - Experimental evidence at protein level: Swiss-Prot protein existence level 1. Binds water, Ca(2+), Na(+), K(+), fatty acids, hormones, bilirubin and drugs. Its main function is the regulation of the colloidal osmotic pressure of blood. Major zinc transporter in plasma, typically binds about 80% of all plasma zinc (By similarity). Major calcium and magnesium transporter in plasma, binds approximately 45% of circulating calcium and magnesium in plasma (By similarity). Potentially has more than two calcium-binding sites and might additionally bind calcium in a non-specific manner (By s
   3791..4501    +  CDS            Superfolder GFP: Superfolder GFP is a basic (constitutively fluorescent) green fluorescent protein published in 2005, derived from Aequorea victoria. It is reported to be a very rapidly-maturing weak dimer.
   4521..4537    +  promoter       chicken β-actin promoter (fragment): contains a 21-bp deletion relative to the standard chicken β-actin promoter
   4544..5248    +  CDS            mNeonGreen: mNeonGreen is a basic (constitutively fluorescent) green/yellow fluorescent protein published in 2013, derived from Branchiostoma lanceolatum. It is reported to be a very rapidly-maturing monomer with moderate acid sensitivity.
   5324..6031    +  CDS            mCherry: mCherry is a basic (constitutively fluorescent) red fluorescent protein published in 2004, derived from Discosoma sp.. It is reported to be a very rapidly-maturing monomer with low acid sensitivity.
   6053..6073    +  CDS            SV40 NLS: nuclear localization signal of SV40 (simian virus 40) large T antigen
   6077..6097    +  CDS            SV40 NLS: nuclear localization signal of SV40 (simian virus 40) large T antigen
   6101..6121    +  CDS            SV40 NLS: nuclear localization signal of SV40 (simian virus 40) large T antigen
   6130..6195    +  CDS            S (fragment): HBSAG_WHV6 - Experimental evidence at transcript level: Swiss-Prot protein existence level 2. The middle envelope protein plays an important role in the budding of the virion. It is involved in the induction of budding in a nucleocapsid independent way. In this process the majority of envelope proteins bud to form subviral lipoprotein particles of 22 nm of diameter that do not contain a nucleocapsid (By similarity). From Woodchuck hepatitis B virus (isolate w64/pWS23) (WHV).
   6327..6711    +  misc_feature   WPRE: woodchuck hepatitis virus posttranscriptional regulatory element
   6752..7251    +  promoter       PGK promoter: mouse phosphoglycerate kinase 1 promoter
   7265..7312    +  promoter       EM7 promoter: synthetic bacterial promoter&nbsp
   7331..7729    +  CDS            BSD: blasticidin S deaminase; Aspergillus terreus BSD; confers resistance to blasticidin
   7746..7814    +  CDS            nef (fragment): NEF_HV1Z2 - Experimental evidence at protein level: Swiss-Prot protein existence level 1. Extracellular Nef protein targets CD4(+) T-lymphocytes for apoptosis by interacting with CXCR4 surface receptors. From Human immunodeficiency virus type 1 group M subtype D (isolate Z2/CDC-Z34) (HIV-1).
   7816..8049    +  LTR            3' LTR (ΔU3): self-inactivating 3' long terminal repeat (LTR) from HIV-1
   8121..8242    +  polyA_signal   SV40 poly(A) signal: SV40 polyadenylation signal
   8282..8417    +  rep_origin     SV40 ori: SV40 origin of replication
   8438..8456    -  promoter       T7 promoter: promoter for bacteriophage T7 RNA polymerase
   8464..8619    +  CDS            lacZα (fragment): LacZα fragment of β-galactosidase; lacZ fragment
   8624..9052    +  rep_origin     f1 ori (sequence partly withheld): f1 bacteriophage origin of replication; arrow indicates direction of (+) strand synthesis
   9105..9209    +  promoter       AmpR promoter: bla
   9210..10070   +  CDS            AmpR: β-lactamase; bla; confers resistance to ampicillin, carbenicillin, and related antibiotics
