[The description below was written by a language model from this plasmid's Addgene catalogue record and pLannotate feature annotations shown in this document.]
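Description:
pLenti6_cppt-CMV-Puffling-opre is a 10.2 kb third-generation-style, self-inactivating HIV-1 lentiviral transfer vector built on the pLenti6.2 backbone. It carries the "Puffling" minimal version of the PUFFFIN cell-neighbourhood labelling system. In bacteria it is maintained through a high-copy ColE1/pUC origin and ampicillin resistance. An f1 origin and remnants of a lac/lacZα cloning region are also present. The viral portion comprises an RSV promoter driving a truncated 5' LTR, the Ψ packaging signal with a gag fragment, the RRE for Rev-dependent export of genomic RNA, a cPPT/CTS to aid nuclear import, and a ΔU3 3' LTR followed by an SV40 poly(A) signal. Packaging functions must therefore be supplied in trans.

The 2.4 kb payload, inserted by Gateway cloning, is transcribed from the CMV enhancer/promoter as a single open reading frame. It begins with a short albumin-like segment, which is probably a secretion signal, although the record does not say so explicitly. This is followed by supercharged +36 GFP (annotated by similarity as superfolder GFP) fused to mNeonGreen. A T2A self-cleaving peptide then separates this fusion from mCherry carrying three SV40 nuclear localisation signals. As far as the record and system name indicate, transduced cells are marked by red nuclei, while the bright green s36GFP-mNeonGreen fusion serves to label neighbouring cells. A WPRE-type element (the "opre" of the name) downstream enhances transcript expression. A separate PGK/EM7-driven blasticidin S deaminase cassette allows selection of transduced mammalian cells. The catalogue notes mention PuroR and cHS4 source plasmids, but neither element appears in the feature table for this construct.
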