Addgene plasmid #223547: pLenti6_cppt-CMV-Puffling-opre
Purpose: Minimal PUFFFIN cassette with s36GFP-mNeonGreen and mCherry-3NLS, separated by t2A self-cleaving peptide, strong constitutive promoter CMV, for lentivirus
Depositing lab: Sally Lowell. Depositing organization: University of Edinburgh. Publication: PUFFFIN: an ultra-bright, customisable, single-plasmid system for labelling cell neighbourhoods. Lebek T, Malaguti M, Boezio GL, Zoupi L, Briscoe J, Elfick A, Lowell S. EMBO J. 2024 Jul 12. doi: 10.1038/s44318-024-00154-w. PubMed 38997504.
Backbone
  Vector backbone: pLenti6.2
  Backbone size w/o insert (bp): 7834
  Total vector size (bp): 10240
  Vector type: Lentiviral
Growth in bacteria
  Bacterial resistance: Ampicillin, 100 μg/mL
  Growth temperature: 37°C
  Growth strain: NEB Stable
  Copy number: High Copy
Gene/Insert
  Gene/Insert name: s36GFP-mNeonGreen, mCherry-3NLS
  Insert size (bp): 2406
  Promoter: CMV
  Cloning method: Gateway Cloning
  Sequencing primers: 5′ CGCAAATGGGCGGTAGGCGTG
Resource information
  A portion of this plasmid was derived from a plasmid made by: Supercharged GFP: custom synthesis by GeneArt based on Addgene plasmid 71758 purchased from Addgene. mNeonGreen: custom synthesis by GeneArt based on Addgene plasmid 231090 purchased from Addgene. mCherry-3NLS: in-house based on Addgene plasmid 176628 purchased from Addgene. PuroR: Addgene #183603. cHS4: Addgene #171499.
Terms and licenses: Academic/Nonprofit Terms; Industry Terms: Not Available to Industry
How to cite: pLenti6_cppt-CMV-Puffling-opre was a gift from Sally Lowell (Addgene plasmid # 223547 ; http://n2t.net/addgene:223547 ; RRID:Addgene_223547)
